>Addgene plasmid #227659 | pAM200 | addgene full sequence | sequence record 455225 | Addgene NGS Result
TCTTAGGGGCAGACATTAGAATGGTATATCCTTGAAATATATATATATATATTGCTGAAATGTAAAAGGT
AAGAAAAGTTAGAAAGTAAGACGATTGCTAACCACCTATTGGAAAAAACAATAGGTCCTTAAATAATATT
GTCAACTTCAAGTATTGTGATGCAAGCATTTAGTCATGAACGCTTCTCTATTCTATATGAAAAGCCGGTT
CCGGCGCTCTCACCTTTCCTTTTTCTCCCAATTTTTCAGTTGAAAAAGGTATATGCGTCAGGCGACCTCT
GAAATTAACAAAAAATTTCCAGTCATCGAATTTGATTCTGTGCGATAGCGCCCCTGTGTGTTCTCGTTAT
GTTGAGGAAAAAAATAATGGTTGCTAAGAGATTCGAACTCTTGCATCTTACGATACCTGAGTATTCCCAC
AGTTAACTGCGGTCAAGATATTTCTTGAATCAGGCGCCTTAGACCGCTCGGCCAAACAACCAATTACTTG
TTGAGAAATAGAGTATAATTATCCTATAAATATAACGTTTTTGAACACACATGAACAAGGAAGTACAGGA
CAATTGATTTTGAAGAGAATGTGGATTTTGATGTAATTGTTGGGATTCCATTTTTAATAAGGCAATAATA
TTAGGTATGTAGATATACTAGAAGTTCTCCTCGACCGGTCGATATGCGGTGTGAAATACCGCACAGATGC
GTAAGGAGAAAATACCGCATCAGGAAATTGTAAGCGTTAATATTTTGTTAAAATTCGCGTTAAATTTTTG
TTAAATCAGCTCATTTTTTAACCAATAGGCCGAAATCGGCAAAATCCCTTATAAATCAAAAGAATAGACC
GAGATAGGGT
[37 nt withheld, positions 851-887]
AAAGAACGTGGACTCCAACGTCAAAGG
[49 nt withheld, positions 915-963]
T
[91 nt withheld, positions 965-1055]
G
[124 nt withheld, positions 1057-1180]
CCATTCGCCATTCAGGCTGCGCAACTGTTGGGAAGGGCGATCGGTGCGGGCCTCTTCGCTATTACGCCAG
CTGGCGAAAGGGGGATGTGCTGCAAGGCGATTAAGTTGGGTAACGCCAGGGTTTTCCCAGTCACGACGTT
GTAAAACGACGGCCAGTGAATTGTAATACGACTCACTATAGGGCGAATTGGAGCTCATAATTTTATCTCA
CGTACGTAAATACACATTTCGATTAGTGACAGATTTAAAATCAAAACCGGATCTGAGATAATCCGACAGT
TACTCGAAAATCTCTTCATTTAGCTTGCAGACCGTGCATGATTTCCTCTTTTGTAATTAAATGGCCTATT
GTTTCTATATGTTCTAATAGTTCGTCAACATTATGTGACCATTCGTTCAATAATTGGCTTGAGTTTTTTG
GTTTTTCAAAATTCACGATTTTGGCTGGGCGATTAACTTTAGCGTATATGATGCCCTGGTTTACCAAATC
ACTGATGTATGTTTCCGTCTGGCTCTCCGTTAGGTCCAGCAATTCATTCAATCTTAGTAAAGTAATTCTG
GAATAGTATTCGGAAATGACTCTTAAATTGTGCTCGATGACCCTTTTTTGTAAATCTTCCCAGTGATGCT
TATTAGCTTCTCCACCAAATGCCAAATCATCCTCATTTAAGACGGGCTCATAGGTTTTTTGAACAATTGG
CCATCTCATCAACTCATTCGTAGTAAACAATTTTACTAAAGATTCTTGGCTTTCTAATTTTTTCAGGTTG
TTATCATTCTGGATTTTGTGAATTAAATCATTTTGTAAATTGCCGTAAGGTGAAAGGACTAAGAAATATA
CAATGTGCGATAAAACAGGTTTCCACTTAGCCTCATCTGATTTAATGGCGTCTGTTTGATAAATTTCTTG
CAGATACTGCGCAACTTCTAGGTATTCTCTCTTGTGCAAACTAATTTTTACCAGAAGATTATAATATTCT
AGCTTCAATGACTCGTATTTTGGATTTTTAAAAGTTTTTTTCAGAATTTTTCTTGAAAGCACCGTGGCTT
GGGAATAATCACCTTTTAATATACTCAATTCCATTTGCTCTAATATAAACTGAATTTTCTCAGACATTTC
CATGGAGCCATAGGTCTCAACCTGTAACTCACACAAGATGTCTGCAGCTTCATCAATCTTACCCTCTTCT
TTCTTAATTTCTACCAAATCTTTGGTGACCCTAGCTCTTTCCACTTCTACAAATATTTTGTTCTCTGTAA
CCACCCTGATAGTTTCAATGACACTAATTCTGGTGTTTAAATCCAAAGATTTCGAGCTTTTCAAATATTC
CATAACCTTTTGTATCATATACTGAATTGACAATTTCAACTGACCATGCTTTTTTGAGAGTAGAGTCAAT
TGCTCATTTAGGTCGTCCCACTTATTCCTTGATGCTAGCAGATCTACAATCTTGGCCAAAACTTCTTTCG
AGGAGGCCAGATCTGAAGCTTGTCTGGTTTTCTTCTCCAACACTAACAGTTGGTCTAAAGCAGAGTTACA
ATCATTTTGAGCGAGCGAATCGATCTTAGGAAACTCTTCCTTCAAAATTTGGCTATAATCCTTGTCAGCC
TTAATTGGTGCATCTCTTGACATACCTGGACCTTGAAATAAAACTTCCAAACCGCTTCCTTTATCATCAT
CATCTTTGTAATCAATATCATGATCTTTGTAATCGCCATCATGATCTTTGTAATCCATCTTTCTCTACGT
TTACTCTAGCAACAAAAATGGTACTGAGCCCAGCAGTATATTCCTCTACTCTCTTAATTCAAGATTATCT
CTGATGTAGTGTCCTGTTATGGTTTTTCCTTAGATTCCCCTTTGCATTTTGCCACCGAAAAGTCAAAAAG
ATCACATACAAGACGGGTAATATTGGGGCGATGAGCCGTACAGAACGAGTGAAAAATTTTAGGATTTATT
AGGAATAATAATGATAATTTAGAGATGAGTATTTAGCGAGAAGCATCTGAAGGTTGCACTAATTATTACT
GTAAATAGTACAGTTGAGAAGCAAATACAAGGGAAGATCAAATACATGGCCGGTTCACAACTTAAGAATT
TAAAGGCCGCCTTGAAGGCCCGTGGACTCACAGGTCAAACAAACGTCAAAAGTAAGAATAAAAAAAATTC
CAAAAGACAAGCGAAGGAGTATGATCGTGAAGAAAAAAAAAAGGCCATTGCTGAAATCAGAGAAGAGTCT
CGAGGGGGGGCCCGGTACCAGCTTTTGTTCCCTTTAGTGAGGGTTAATTTCGAGCTTGGCGTAATCATGG
TCATAGCTGTTTCCTGTGTGAAATTGTTATCCGCTCACAATTCCACACAACATACGAGCCGGAAGCATAA
AGTGTAAAGCCTGGGGTGCCTAATGAGTGAGCTAACTCACATTAATTGCGTTGCGCTCACTGCCCGCTTT
CCAGTCGGGAAACCTGTCGTGCCAGCTGCATTAATGAATCGGCCAACGCGCGGGGAGAGGCGGTTTGCGT
ATTGGGCGCTCTTCCGCTTCCTCGCTCACTGACTCGCTGCGCTCGGTCGTTCGGCTGCGGCGAGCGGTAT
CAGCTCACTCAAAGGCGGTAATACGGTTATCCACAGAATCAGGGGATAACGCAGGAAAGAACATGTGAGC
AAAAGGCCAGCAAAAGGCCAGGAACCGTAAAAAGGCCGCGTTGCTGGCGTTTTTCCATAGGCTCCGCCCC
CCTGACGAGCATCACAAAAATCGACGCTCAAGTCAGAGGTGGCGAAACCCGACAGGACTATAAAGATACC
AGGCGTTTCCCCCTGGAAGCTCCCTCGTGCGCTCTCCTGTTCCGACCCTGCCGCTTACCGGATACCTGTC
CGCCTTTCTCCCTTCGGGAAGCGTGGCGCTTTCTCATAGCTCACGCTGTAGGTATCTCAGTTCGGTGTAG
GTCGTTCGCTCCAAGCTGGGCTGTGTGCACGAACCCCCCGTTCAGCCCGACCGCTGCGCCTTATCCGGTA
ACTATCGTCTTGAGTCCAACCCGGTAAGACACGACTTATCGCCACTGGCAGCAGCCACTGGTAACAGGAT
TAGCAGAGCGAGGTATGTAGGCGGTGCTACAGAGTTCTTGAAGTGGTGGCCTAACTACGGCTACACTAGA
AGAACAGTATTTGGTATCTGCGCTCTGCTGAAGCCAGTTACCTTCGGAAAAAGAGTTGGTAGCTCTTGAT
CCGGCAAACAAACCACCGCTGGTAGCGGTGGTTTTTTTGTTTGCAAGCAGCAGATTACGCGCAGAAAAAA
AGGATCTCAAGAAGATCCTTTGATCTTTTCTACGGGGTCTGACGCTCAGTGGAACGAAAACTCACGTTAA
GGGATTTTGGTCATGAGATTATCAAAAAGGATCTTCACCTAGATCCTTTTAAATTAAAAATGAAGTTTTA
AATCAATCTAAAGTATATATGAGTAAACTTGGTCTGACAGTTACCAATGCTTAATCAGTGAGGCACCTAT
CTCAGCGATCTGTCTATTTCGTTCATCCATAGTTGCCTGACTCCCCGTCGTGTAGATAACTACGATACGG
GAGGGCTTACCATCTGGCCCCAGTGCTGCAATGATACCGCGAGACCCACGCTCACCGGCTCCAGATTTAT
CAGCAATAAACCAGCCAGCCGGAAGGGCCGAGCGCAGAAGTGGTCCTGCAACTTTATCCGCCTCCATCCA
GTCTATTAATTGTTGCCGGGAAGCTAGAGTAAGTAGTTCGCCAGTTAATAGTTTGCGCAACGTTGTTGCC
ATTGCTACAGGCATCGTGGTGTCACGCTCGTCGTTTGGTATGGCTTCATTCAGCTCCGGTTCCCAACGAT
CAAGGCGAGTTACATGATCCCCCATGTTGTGCAAAAAAGCGGTTAGCTCCTTCGGTCCTCCGATCGTTGT
CAGAAGTAAGTTGGCCGCAGTGTTATCACTCATGGTTATGGCAGCACTGCATAATTCTCTTACTGTCATG
CCATCCGTAAGATGCTTTTCTGTGACTGGTGAGTACTCAACCAAGTCATTCTGAGAATAGTGTATGCGGC
GACCGAGTTGCTCTTGCCCGGCGTCAATACGGGATAATACCGCGCCACATAGCAGAACTTTAAAAGTGCT
CATCATTGGAAAACGTTCTTCGGGGCGAAAACTCTCAAGGATCTTACCGCTGTTGAGATCCAGTTCGATG
TAACCCACTCGTGCACCCAACTGATCTTCAGCATCTTTTACTTTCACCAGCGTTTCTGGGTGAGCAAAAA
CAGGAAGGCAAAATGCCGCAAAAAAGGGAATAAGGGCGACACGGAAATGTTGAATACTCATACTCTTCCT
TTTTCAATATTATTGAAGCATTTATCAGGGTTATTGTCTCATGAGCGGATACATATTTGAATGTATTTAG
AAAAATAAACAAATAGGGGTTCCGCGCACATTTCCCCGAAAAGTGCCACCTGACGTCTAAGAAACCATTA
TTATCATGACATTAACCTATAAAAATAGGCGTATCACGAGGCCCTTTCGTCTCGCGCGTTTCGGTGATGA
CGGTGAAAACCTCTGACACATGCAGCTCCCGGAGACGGTCACAGCTTGTCTGTAAGCGGATGCCGGGAGC
AGACAAGCCCGTCAGGGCGCGTCAGCGGGTGTTGGCGGGTGTCGGGGCTGGCTTAACTATGCGGCATCAG
AGCAGATTGTACTGAGAGTGCACCATATCGACTACGTCGTTAAGGCCGTTTCTGACAGAGTAAAATTCTT
GAGGGAACTTTCACCATTATGGGAAATGGTTCAAGAAGGTATTGACTTAAACTCCATCAAATGGTCAGGT
CATTGAGTGTTTTTTATTTGTTGTATTTTTTTTTTTTTAGAGAAAATCCTCCAATATATAAATTAGGAAT
CATAGTTTCATGATTTTCTGTTACACCTAACTTTTTGTGTGGTGCCCTCCTCCTTGTCAATATTAATGTT
AAAGTGCAATTCTTTTTCCTTATCACGTTGAGCCATTAGTATCAATTTGCTTACCTGTATTCCTTTACAT
CCTCCTTTTTCTCCTTCTTGATAAATGTATGTAGATTGCGTATATAGTTTCGTCTACCCTATGAACATAT
TCCATTTTGTAATTTCGTGTCGTTTCTATTATGAATTTCATTTATAAAGTTTATGTACAAATATCATAAA
AAAAGAGAATCTTTTTAAGCAAGGATTTTCTTAACTTCTTCGGCGACAGCATCACCGACTTCGGTGGTAC
TGTTGGAACCACCTAAATCACCAGTTCTGATACCTGCATCCAAAACCTTTTTAACTGCATCTTCAATGGC
CTTACCTTCTTCAGGCAAGTTCAATGACAATTTCAACATCATTGCAGCAGACAAGATAGTGGCGATAGGG
TTGACCTTATTCTTTGGCAAATCTGGAGCAGAACCGTGGCATGGTTCGTACAAACCAAATGCGGTGTTCT
TGTCTGGCAAAGAGGCCAAGGACGCAGATGGCAACAAACCCAAGGAACCTGGGATAACGGAGGCTTCATC
GGAGATGATATCACCAAACATGTTGCTGGTGATTATAATACCATTTAGGTGGGTTGGGTTCTTAACTAGG
ATCATGGCGGCAGAATCAATCAATTGATGTTGAACCTTCAATGTAGGGAATTCGTTCTTGATGGTTTCCT
CCACAGTTTTTCTCCATAATCTTGAAGAGGCCAAAACATTAGCTTTATCCAAGGACCAAATAGGCAATGG
TGGCTCATGTTGTAGGGCCATGAAAGCGGCCATTCTTGTGATTCTTTGCACTTCTGGAACGGTGTATTGT
TCACTATCCCAAGCGACACCATCACCATCGTCTTCCTTTCTCTTACCAAAGTAAATACCTCCCACTAATT
CTCTGACAACAACGAAGTCAGTACCTTTAGCAAATTGTGGCTTGATTGGAGATAAGTCTAAAAGAGAGTC
GGATGCAAAGTTACATGGTCTTAAGTTGGCGTACAATTGAAGTTCTTTACGGATTTTTAGTAAACCTTGT
TCAGGTCTAACACTACCGGTACCCCATTTAGGACCACCCACAGCACCTAACAAAACGGCATCAGCCTTCT
TGGAGGCTTCCAGCGCCTCATCTGGAAGTGGAACACCTGTAGCATCGATAGCAGCACCACCAATTAAATG
ATTTTCGAAATCGAACTTGACATTGGAACGAACATCAGAAATAGCTTTAAGAACCTTAATGGCTTCGGCT
GTGATTTCTTGACCAACGTGGTCACCTGGCAAAACGACGATCT
Features (pLannotate 1.2.2; 22 found; start..end, strand, type, name):
     17..424     -  promoter       LEU2 promoter: S. cerevisiae LEU2
    564..641     -  CDS            YO192_YEAST (fragment): Experimental evidence at protein level: Swiss-Prot protein existence level 1. From Saccharomyces cerevisiae (strain ATCC 204508 / S288c) (Baker's yeast).
    672..724     +  misc_feature   bom (fragment): basis of mobility region from pBR322
    752..1180    -  rep_origin     f1 ori (sequence partly withheld): f1 bacteriophage origin of replication; arrow indicates direction of (+) strand synthesis
   1184..1341    -  CDS            lacZα (fragment): LacZα fragment of β-galactosidase; lacZ fragment
   1344..1362    +  promoter       T7 promoter: promoter for bacteriophage T7 RNA polymerase
   1479..2813    -  CDS            RPN5: RPN5_YEAST - Also known as NAS5. Experimental evidence at protein level: Swiss-Prot protein existence level 1. Acts as a regulatory subunit of the 26S proteasome which is involved in the ATP-dependent degradation of ubiquitinated proteins. From Saccharomyces cerevisiae (strain ATCC 204508 / S288c) (Baker's yeast).
   2851..2873    -  CDS            2xFLAG (fragment): two tandem FLAG® epitope tags
   3256..3417    +  CDS            NOP14 (fragment): NOP14_YEAST - Also known as UTP2. Experimental evidence at protein level: Swiss-Prot protein existence level 1. Involved in nucleolar processing of pre-18S ribosomal RNA. Has a role in the nuclear export of 40S pre-ribosomal subunit to the cytoplasm. From Saccharomyces cerevisiae (strain ATCC 204508 / S288c) (Baker's yeast).
   3419..3439    +  misc_feature   MCS (fragment): pBluescript multiple cloning site
   3451..3469    -  promoter       T3 promoter: promoter for bacteriophage T3 RNA polymerase
   3514..3530    -  protein_bind   lac operator: The lac repressor binds to the lac operator to inhibit transcription in E. coli. This inhibition can be relieved by adding lactose or isopropyl-β-D-thiogalactopyranoside (IPTG). lac repressor encoded by lacI
   3538..3568    -  promoter       lac promoter: promoter for the E. coli lac operon
   3583..3604    -  protein_bind   CAP binding site: CAP binding activates transcription in the presence of cAMP. E. coli catabolite activator protein
   3617..3709    -  CDS            lacI (fragment): lac repressor; lacI; The lac repressor binds to the lac operator to inhibit transcription in E. coli. This inhibition can be relieved by adding lactose or isopropyl-β-D-thiogalactopyranoside (IPTG).
   3892..4480    -  rep_origin     ori: high-copy-number ColE1/pMB1/pBR322/pUC origin of replication
   4651..5511    -  CDS            AmpR: β-lactamase; bla; confers resistance to ampicillin, carbenicillin, and related antibiotics
   5512..5616    -  promoter       AmpR promoter: bla
   5711..5746    +  CDS            rop (fragment): Rop protein, which maintains plasmids at low copy number; rop
   5848..5898    +  misc_feature   bom (fragment): basis of mobility region from pBR322
   5897..6013    +  CDS            NFS1 (fragment): NFS1_YEAST - Also known as SPL1 From Saccharomyces cerevisiae (strain ATCC 204508 / S288c) (Baker's yeast).
   6375..16      -  CDS            LEU2 (across the origin): 3-isopropylmalate dehydrogenase, required for leucine biosynthesis; S. cerevisiae LEU2; yeast auxotrophic marker
