[The description below was written by a language model from this plasmid's Addgene catalogue record and pLannotate feature annotations shown in this document.]
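Description:
pAM200 is a yeast expression construct built on pRS305, a yeast integrating vector: the feature table shows no yeast replication origin or centromere, so stable maintenance in S. cerevisiae depends on integration into the genome, with selection through the LEU2 auxotrophic marker (LEU2 coding sequence and its own promoter, flanked by small fragments of neighbouring yeast genomic sequence such as NFS1). In E. coli it is propagated as a high-copy plasmid through a ColE1/pUC-type origin with ampicillin resistance from the bla gene. The pBluescript-derived parts of the backbone are also present, including an f1 phage origin, a disrupted lacZα region with lac promoter and operator, and T7 and T3 promoters flanking the cloning site.

The insert, cloned between the T7 and T3 promoters, is wild-type RPN5 (also known as NAS5), which encodes a regulatory subunit of the 26S proteasome. The catalogue entry describes an N-terminal 3×FLAG epitope followed by an HRV 3C protease cleavage site. The automated annotation picks up only a partial FLAG match just upstream of the coding sequence, in a position consistent with that tag. This arrangement allows anti-FLAG affinity capture of Rpn5 and associated complexes, with release by 3C protease cleavage. The record does not name the promoter driving RPN5. However, the region upstream of the tag ends in a fragment of NOP14 in the opposite orientation, which suggests that native yeast genomic sequence flanking RPN5 was carried along and may provide the promoter. The associated study concerns lid–base contacts controlling conformational switching of the 26S proteasome, so this plasmid plausibly serves as the wild-type tagged Rpn5 source or reference for proteasome purification.
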