Addgene plasmid #227659: pAM200
Purpose: pRS305 3XFLAG-HRV3C-Rpn5 WT
Depositing lab: Andreas Martin. Depositing organization: University of California, Berkeley. Publication: Specific lid-base contacts in the 26s proteasome control the conformational switching required for substrate degradation. Greene ER, Goodall EA, de la Pena AH, Matyskiela ME, Lander GC, Martin A. Elife. 2019 Nov 28;8:e49806. doi: 10.7554/eLife.49806. PubMed 31778111.
Backbone
  Vector backbone: pRS305
  Vector type: Yeast Expression
  Selectable markers: LEU
Growth in bacteria
  Bacterial resistance: Ampicillin, 100 μg/mL
  Growth temperature: 37°C
  Growth strain: DH5alpha
  Copy number: High Copy
Gene/Insert
  Gene/Insert name: rpn5
  Species: S. cerevisiae (budding yeast)
  Entrez Gene: RPN5 (a.k.a. YDL147W, NAS5)
  Tag / fusion protein: 3X FLAG-HRV3C- (N terminal on insert)
Terms and licenses: Academic/Nonprofit Terms; Industry Terms: Not Available to Industry
How to cite: pAM200 was a gift from Andreas Martin (Addgene plasmid # 227659 ; http://n2t.net/addgene:227659 ; RRID:Addgene_227659)
